Addgene plasmid #24644: pGateway 3XFlag Prickle1 flag tagged
Depositing lab: Jeff Wrana. Depositing organization: Sinai Health System. Publication: Regulation of planar cell polarity by Smurf ubiquitin ligases. Narimatsu M, Bose R, Pye M, Zhang L, Miller B, Ching P, Sakuma R, Luga V, Roncari L, Attisano L, Wrana JL. Cell. 2009 Apr 17. 137(2):295-307. 10.1016/j.cell.2009.02.025 PubMed 19379695.
Backbone
  Vector backbone: pGateway 5'CMV Trible Flag
  Backbone size w/o insert (bp): 6400
  Vector type: Mammalian Expression
Growth in bacteria
  Bacterial resistance: Ampicillin, 100 μg/mL
  Growth temperature: 37°C
  Growth strain: DH5alpha
  Copy number: High Copy
Gene/Insert
  Gene/Insert name: Prickle 1
  Species: H. sapiens (human)
  Entrez Gene: PRICKLE1 (a.k.a. EPM1B, RILP)
  Tag / fusion protein: 3XFLAG (N terminal on insert)
  Cloning method: Gateway Cloning; 5′ cloning site att1 (unknown if destroyed); 3′ cloning site att2 (unknown if destroyed)
  Sequencing primers: 5′ CMV-F
Terms and licenses: Academic/Nonprofit Terms; Industry Terms
How to cite: pGateway 3XFlag Prickle1 flag tagged was a gift from Jeff Wrana (Addgene plasmid # 24644 ; http://n2t.net/addgene:24644 ; RRID:Addgene_24644)
