[The description below was written by a language model from this plasmid's Addgene catalogue record.]
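Description:
pGateway 3XFlag Prickle1 flag tagged is a mammalian expression plasmid built on a Gateway-compatible backbone recorded as pGateway 5'CMV Triple Flag, which is about 6.4 kb without the insert. It is maintained in E. coli as a high-copy plasmid under ampicillin selection. The record does not name the bacterial origin of replication, does not list any mammalian selection marker, and includes no feature table, so the finer architecture of the backbone (polyadenylation signal, additional markers and so on) is not documented here.

The payload is the human PRICKLE1 coding sequence, also known as EPM1B or RILP. It was introduced by Gateway recombination between the att1 and att2 sites; whether these sites remain intact after cloning is recorded as unknown. The backbone name and the use of a CMV forward sequencing primer indicate that expression is driven by the CMV immediate-early promoter, a strong constitutive promoter in most mammalian cell lines. A 3XFLAG epitope supplied by the vector is fused to the N terminus of Prickle1, so the protein can be detected or pulled down with anti-FLAG antibodies without needing a Prickle1-specific reagent.

Prickle1 is a core component of the planar cell polarity pathway, and the plasmid comes from a study of how Smurf ubiquitin ligases regulate planar cell polarity. It is therefore suited to transient overexpression of tagged Prickle1 in cultured mammalian cells, for example for immunoblotting, immunoprecipitation and interaction analysis, localisation, or assays of protein ubiquitination and turnover, although the record does not specify particular applications.
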