>Addgene plasmid #24644 | pGateway 3XFlag Prickle1 flag tagged | addgene partial sequence | sequence record 30618 | 24644 with CMV-F
GAGCTCGTTTAGTGAACCGTCAGAATTGATCTGGTACCATGGACTACAAAGACCATGACGGTGATTATAA
AGATCATGACATCGATTACAAGGATGACGATGACAAGCTTACAAGTTTGTACAAAAAAGTTGGCACCATG
CCTTTGGAGATGGAGCCCAAGATGAGCAAACTGGCCTTTGGCTGTCAGAGAAGTTCCACATCAGATGATG
ACTCTGGCTGTGCATTGGAGGAGTACGCCTGGGTCCCCCCGGGCCTGAGACCAGAGCAGATCCAGCTCTA
TTTTGCTTGCTTACCAGAGGAAAAAGTTCCTTACGTTAACAGCCCCGGAGAGAAGCATCGGATTAAACAG
CTTTTGTACCAGTTACCACCACATGATAATGAGGTACGGTATTGCCAGTCTTTGAGTGAAGAGGAGAAAA
AAGAGTTGCAGGTGTTCAGTGCTCAGCGGAAGAAAGAAGCACTGGGAAGAGGAACAATTAAGCTTCTGTC
CAGAGCAGTCATGCATGCTGTGTGTGAGCAGTGTGGTTTGAAGATAAATGGAGGTGAAGTTGCAGTGTTC
GCCTCCCGTGCGGGCCCTGGTGTGTGCTGGCACCCATCCTGTTTTGTCTGTTTCACGTGTAATGAGCTGC
TGGTCGACCTCATCTATTTTTATCAGGATGGAAAAATTCACTGTGGCAGGCACCATGCAGAACTGCTCAA
ACCACGGTGCTCAGCATGTGACGAGATAATTTTTGCTGATGAGTGCACAGAAGCTG
